>Addgene plasmid #137871 | pPN447 | addgene full sequence | sequence record 271435 | Addgene NGS Result
CTTTCCTGCGTTATCCCCTGATTCTGTGGATAACCGTATTACCGCTAGCATGGATCTCGGGGACGTCTAA
CTACTAAGCGAGAGTAGGGAACTGCCAGGCATCAAATAAAACGAAAGGCTCAGTCGGAGGACTGGGCCTT
TCGTTTTATCTGTTGTTTGTCGGTGAACGCTCTCCTGAGTAGGACAAATCCGCCGGGAGCGGATTTGAAC
GTTGTGAAGCAACGGCCCGGAGGGTGGCGGGCAGGACGCCCGCCATAAACTGCCAGGCATCAAACTAAGC
AGAAGGCCATCCTGACGGATGGCCTTTTTGCGTTTCTACAAACTCTTCCTGTTAGTTAGTTACTTAAGCT
CGGGCCCCAAATAATGATTTTATTTTGACTGATAGTGACCTGTTCGTTGCAACAAATTGATAAGCAATGC
TTTTTTATAATGCCAACTTTGTACAAAAAAGCAGGCTTTAAAGGAACCGCCTTTTGCTGGCCTTTTGCTC
ACATGTGAGGGCCTATTTCCCATGATTCCTTCATATTTGCATATACGATACAAGGCTGTTAGAGAGATAA
TTGGAATTAATTTGACTGTAAACACAAAGATATTAGTACAAAATACGTGACGTAGAAAGTAATAATTTCT
TGGGTAGTTTGCAGTTTTAAAATTATGTTTTAAAATGGACTATCATATGCTTACCGTAACTTGAAAGTAT
TTCGATTTCTTGGCTTTATATATCTTGTGGAAAGGACGAAACACCGTCCTCGGGTCAGACTACCGGGTTT
TAGAGCTAGAAATAGCAAGTTAAAATAAGGCTAGTCCGTTATCAACTTGAAAAAGTGGCACCGAGTCGGT
GCTTTTTTGTTTTAGAGCTAGAAATAGCAAGTTAAAATAAGGCTAGTCCGTTTTTAGCGCGTGCGCCAAT
TCTGCAGACAAATGGCTCTAGAGACCGGCGCCGCTACAGGGCGCGTCCCATTCGCCATTCAGGCTGCGCA
ACTGTTGGGAAGGGCGATCGGTGCGGGCCTCTTCGCTATTACGCCAGCTGGCGAAAGGGGGATGTGCTGC
AAGGCGATTAAGTTGGGTAACGCCAGGGTTTTCCCAGTCACGACGTTGTAAAACGACGGCCAGTGAGCGC
GCGTAATACGACTCACTATAGGGCGAATTGGGTACCGGGCCCCCCCTCGAGGTCCTCCAGCTTTTGTTCC
CTTTAGTGAGGGTTAATTGCGCGCTTGGCGTAATCATGGTCATAGCTGTTTCCTGTGTGAAATTGTTATC
CGCTCACAATTCCACACAACATACGAGCCGGAAGCATAAAGTGTAAAGCCTGGGGTGCCTAATGAGTGAG
CTAACTCACATTAATTGCGTTGCGCTCACTGCCCGCTTTCCACCGGTGGTCTCTCTAGAGGTACCCGTTA
CATAACTTACGGTAAATGGCCCGATCTAGACCCAGCTTTCTTGTACAAAGTTGGCATTATAAGAAAGCAT
TGCTTATCAATTTGTTGCAACGAACAGGTCACTATCAGTCAAAATAAAATCATTATTTGCCATCCAGCTG
CAGCTCTGGCCCGTGTCTCAAAATCTCTGATGTTACATTGCACAAGATAAAAATATATCATCATGAACAA
TAAAACTGTCTGCTTACATAAACAGTAATACAAGGGGTGTTATGAGCCATATTCAACGGGAAACGTCGAG
GCCGCGATTAAATTCCAACATGGATGCTGATTTATATGGGTATAAATGGGCTCGCGATAATGTCGGGCAA
TCAGGTGCGACAATCTATCGCTTGTATGGGAAGCCCGATGCGCCAGAGTTGTTTCTGAAACATGGCAAAG
GTAGCGTTGCCAATGATGTTACAGATGAGATGGTCAGACTAAACTGGCTGACGGAATTTATGCCTCTTCC
GACCATCAAGCATTTTATCCGTACTCCTGATGATGCATGGTTACTCACCACTGCGATCCCCGGAAAAACA
GCATTCCAGGTATTAGAAGAATATCCTGATTCAGGTGAAAATATTGTTGATGCGCTGGCAGTGTCCCTGC
GCCGGTTGCATTCGATTCCTGTTTGTAATTGTCCTTTTAACAGCGATCGCGTATTTCGTCTCGCTCAGGC
GCAATCACGAATGAATAACGGTTTGGTTGATGCGAGTGATTTTGATGACGAGCGTAATGGCTGGCCTGTT
GAACAAGTCTGGAAAGAAATGCATAAACTTTTGCCATTCTCACCGGATTCAGTCGTCACTCATGGTGATT
TCTCACTTGATAACCTTATTTTTGACGAGGGGAAATTAATAGGTTGTATTGATGTTGGACGAGTCGGAAT
CGCAGACCGATACCAGGATCTTGCCATCCTATGGAACTGCCTCGGTGAGTTTTCTCCTTCATTACAGAAA
CGGCTTTTTCAAAAATATGGTATTGATAATCCTGATATGAATAAATTGCAGTTTCATTTGATGCTCGATG
AGTTTTTCTAATCAGAATTGGTTAATTGGTTGTAACATTATTCAGATTGGGCCCCGTTCCACTGAGCGTC
AGACCCCGTAGAAAAGATCAAAGGATCTTCTTGAGATCCTTTTTTTCTGCGCGTAATCTGCTGCTTGCAA
ACAAAAAAACCACCGCTACCAGCGGTGGTTTGTTTGCCGGATCAAGAGCTACCAACTCTTTTTCCGAAGG
TAACTGGCTTCAGCAGAGCGCAGATACCAAATACTGTTCTTCTAGTGTAGCCGTAGTTAGGCCACCACTT
CAAGAACTCTGTAGCACCGCCTACATACCTCGCTCTGCTAATCCTGTTACCAGTGGCTGCTGCCAGTGGC
GATAAGTCGTGTCTTACCGGGTTGGACTCAAGACGATAGTTACCGGATAAGGCGCAGCGGTCGGGCTGAA
CGGGGGGTTCGTGCACACAGCCCAGCTTGGAGCGAACGACCTACACCGAACTGAGATACCTACAGCGTGA
GCTATGAGAAAGCGCCACGCTTCCCGAAGGGAGAAAGGCGGACAGGTATCCGGTAAGCGGCAGGGTCGGA
ACAGGAGAGCGCACGAGGGAGCTTCCAGGGGGAAACGCCTGGTATCTTTATAGTCCTGTCGGGTTTCGCC
ACCTCTGACTTGAGCGTCGATTTTTGTGATGCTCGTCAGGGGGGCGGAGCCTATGGAAAAACGCCAGCAA
CGCGGCCTTTTTACGGTTCCTGGCCTTTTGCTGGCCTTTTGCTCACATGGT
Features (pLannotate 1.2.2; 19 found; start..end, strand, type, name):
      1..46      +  rep_origin     RSF ori (fragment): Plasmids containing the RSF 1030 origin of replication can be propagated in E. coli cells that contain additional plasmids with compatible origins.
    103..189     +  terminator     rrnB T1 terminator: Escherichia coli rrnB; transcription terminator T1 from the E. coli rrnB gene
    281..308     +  terminator     rrnB T2 terminator: transcription terminator T2 from the E. coli rrnB gene
    358..457     +  protein_bind   attL1: mutant version of attL; recombination site for the Gateway® LR reaction LR Clonase™
    497..737     +  promoter       U6 promoter: RNA polymerase III promoter for human U6 snRNA
    767..842     +  misc_RNA       gRNA scaffold: guide RNA scaffold for the Streptococcus pyogenes CRISPR/Cas9 system
    849..892     +  misc_RNA       gRNA scaffold (fragment): guide RNA scaffold for the Streptococcus pyogenes CRISPR/Cas9 system
    938..956     -  rep_origin     f1 ori (fragment): f1 bacteriophage origin of replication; arrow indicates direction of (+) strand synthesis
    961..1116    -  CDS            lacZα (fragment): LacZα fragment of β-galactosidase; lacZ fragment
   1124..1142    +  promoter       T7 promoter: promoter for bacteriophage T7 RNA polymerase
   1151..1174    -  misc_feature   MCS (fragment): pBluescript multiple cloning site
   1190..1208    -  promoter       T3 promoter: promoter for bacteriophage T3 RNA polymerase
   1253..1269    -  protein_bind   lac operator: The lac repressor binds to the lac operator to inhibit transcription in E. coli. This inhibition can be relieved by adding lactose or isopropyl-β-D-thiogalactopyranoside (IPTG). lac repressor encoded by lacI
   1277..1307    -  promoter       lac promoter: promoter for the E. coli lac operon
   1322..1343    -  protein_bind   CAP binding site: CAP binding activates transcription in the presence of cAMP. E. coli catabolite activator protein
   1396..1423    +  enhancer       CMV enhancer (fragment): human cytomegalovirus immediate early enhancer; contains an 18-bp deletion relative to the standard CMV enhancer
   1430..1529    -  protein_bind   attL2: mutant version of attL; recombination site for the Gateway® LR reaction LR Clonase™
   1652..2461    +  CDS            KanR: aminoglycoside phosphotransferase; aph(3')-Ia; confers resistance to kanamycin in bacteria or G418 (Geneticin®) in eukaryotes
   2551..3139    +  rep_origin     ori: high-copy-number ColE1/pMB1/pBR322/pUC origin of replication
