[The description below was written by a language model from this plasmid's Addgene catalogue record and pLannotate feature annotations shown in this document.]
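Description:
pPN447 is a small (about 3.2 kb) guide RNA expression plasmid for CRISPR interference against the human gene POGZ, built on a backbone recorded as pGEP179_pX330K and catalogued as a mammalian expression/CRISPR vector. It is propagated in E. coli from a high-copy ColE1/pUC-type origin and selected with kanamycin through an aph(3')-Ia (KanR) gene. Short fragments annotated as RSF ori, f1 ori, lacZα, a pBluescript polylinker with T7 and T3 promoters, lac promoter/operator elements and a sliver of CMV enhancer appear to be cloning remnants rather than functional parts.

The payload is a human U6 RNA polymerase III promoter followed by a gap of the size expected for a roughly 20-nt protospacer, presumably holding the POGZ-targeting spacer, and then the Streptococcus pyogenes Cas9 guide RNA scaffold. A second, partial scaffold annotation lies immediately downstream. No Cas9 or dCas9 coding sequence is annotated, so the repressor effector (for CRISPRi, typically a catalytically dead Cas9 fused to a repression domain) must be supplied from another construct or cell line. The whole U6–gRNA region is flanked by attL1 and attL2 sites, with rrnB T1 and T2 terminators upstream insulating it from bacterial read-through. This gives the plasmid the architecture of a Gateway entry clone, from which the cassette could be moved by LR recombination into a destination vector. The associated publication describes a multiplexed gRNA piggyBac transposon system for CRISPRi and CRISPRa in human pluripotent stem cells, which suggests this role, although no transposon repeats are annotated in pPN447 and the record does not name a destination vector.
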