Addgene plasmid #137871: pPN447
Purpose: Expression of gRNA targeting POGZ for CRISPRi; U6 promoter
Depositing lab: Lindy Barrett. Depositing organization: Broad Institute. Publication: A multiplexed gRNA piggyBac transposon system facilitates efficient induction of CRISPRi and CRISPRa in human pluripotent stem cells. Hazelbaker DZ, Beccard A, Angelini G, Mazzucato P, Messana A, Lam D, Eggan K, Barrett LE. Sci Rep. 2020 Jan 20;10(1):635. doi: 10.1038/s41598-020-57500-1. PubMed 31959800.
Backbone
  Vector backbone: pGEP179_pX330K
  Vector type: Mammalian Expression, CRISPR
Growth in bacteria
  Bacterial resistance: Kanamycin, 50 μg/mL
  Growth temperature: 30°C
  Growth strain: NEB Stable
  Copy number: High Copy
Gene/Insert
  Gene/Insert name: POGZ
  gRNA/shRNA sequence: TCCTCGGGTCAGACTACCGG
  Species: H. sapiens (human)
  Entrez Gene: POGZ (a.k.a. MRD37, WHSUS, ZNF280E, ZNF635, ZNF635m)
  Promoter: U6
  Cloning method: Restriction Enzyme; 5′ cloning site Unknown (unknown if destroyed)
Terms and licenses: Academic/Nonprofit Terms; Industry Terms: Not Available to Industry
How to cite: pPN447 was a gift from Lindy Barrett (Addgene plasmid # 137871 ; http://n2t.net/addgene:137871 ; RRID:Addgene_137871)
